Addgene plasmid #66006: R0010 (pLacI)_FB
Purpose: MoClo Basic Part: Controllable promoter - pLacI - lacI regulated (repressed by LacI+CAP. LacI, C0012, inhibited by IPTG) [F:R0010:B]
Depositing lab: Douglas Densmore. Depositing organization: Boston University Main Campus. Publication: CIDAR MoClo: Improved MoClo Assembly Standard and New E. coli Part Library Enable Rapid Combinatorial Design for Synthetic and Traditional Biology. Iverson SV, Haddock TL, Beal J, Densmore DM. ACS Synth Biol. 2016 Jan 15;5(1):99-103. doi: 10.1021/acssynbio.5b00124. Epub 2015 Nov 4. PubMed 26479688.
Backbone
  Vector backbone: DVA
  Vector type: Synthetic Biology
Growth in bacteria
  Bacterial resistance: Ampicillin, 100 μg/mL
  Growth temperature: 37°C
  Growth strain: DH5alpha
  Copy number: Unknown
Gene/Insert
  Gene/Insert name: Controllable promoter (alt name: Basic Part - Promoter)
  Species: Synthetic
  Cloning method: Unknown
Terms and licenses: Academic/Nonprofit Terms; Industry Terms: Not Available to Industry
How to cite: R0010 (pLacI)_FB was a gift from Douglas Densmore (Addgene plasmid # 66006 ; http://n2t.net/addgene:66006 ; RRID:Addgene_66006)
