[The description below was written by a language model from this plasmid's Addgene catalogue record and pLannotate feature annotations shown in this document.]
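Description:
R0010 (pLacI)_FB is a small (about 2.3 kb) synthetic-biology plasmid from the CIDAR MoClo E. coli part library. It carries a single basic part, the LacI-regulated promoter R0010, in the DVA destination vector backbone. The plasmid is propagated in E. coli using a high-copy ColE1/pUC-type origin of replication. Selection is with ampicillin, through a β-lactamase gene driven by its own bla promoter. The backbone also retains BioBrick prefix and suffix sequences flanking the part position, and a putative bacterial transcription terminator lies upstream of the prefix.

The insert is the regulatory region of the lac operon. The annotation shows a short residual fragment of the lacI coding sequence (too short to encode a functional repressor), followed by a CAP binding site, the lac promoter and the lac operator. Transcription from this promoter is blocked when LacI binds the operator and is relieved by IPTG or lactose. CAP binding in the presence of cAMP normally stimulates the promoter, although the catalogue text lists CAP together with LacI under repression. The repressor is not supplied by this plasmid. The record points to a separate LacI part (C0012) or, implicitly, host-encoded LacI.

The "FB" suffix and the [F:R0010:B] notation indicate that the promoter is flanked by the F and B fusion sites of the MoClo standard. These sites set its position and its neighbours in Golden Gate-style assembly. The feature table does not annotate the fusion sites or the Type IIS restriction sites used to release the part. The plasmid is intended as an inducible-promoter building block for combinatorial assembly of transcription units and multi-gene devices in E. coli.
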