Features (pLannotate 1.2.2; 10 found; start..end, strand, type, name):
      5..92      +  CDS            lacI (fragment): lac repressor; lacI; The lac repressor binds to the lac operator to inhibit transcription in E. coli. This inhibition can be relieved by adding lactose or isopropyl-β-D-thiogalactopyranoside (IPTG).
    105..126     +  protein_bind   CAP binding site: CAP binding activates transcription in the presence of cAMP. E. coli catabolite activator protein
    141..171     +  promoter       lac promoter: promoter for the E. coli lac operon
    179..195     +  protein_bind   lac operator: The lac repressor binds to the lac operator to inhibit transcription in E. coli. This inhibition can be relieved by adding lactose or isopropyl-β-D-thiogalactopyranoside (IPTG). lac repressor encoded by lacI
    216..236     +  misc_feature   BioBrick suffix: universal suffix for all parts
    413..1001    -  rep_origin     ori: high-copy-number ColE1/pMB1/pBR322/pUC origin of replication
   1172..2032    -  CDS            AmpR: β-lactamase; bla; confers resistance to ampicillin, carbenicillin, and related antibiotics
   2033..2137    -  promoter       AmpR promoter: bla
   2227..2270    -  terminator     bacterial terminator: putative bacterial transcription terminator
   2273..2294    +  misc_feature   BioBrick prefix: BioBrick prefix for parts that do not start with "ATG"
>Addgene plasmid #66006 | R0010 (pLacI)_FB | depositor full sequence | sequence record 114111 | R0010 (pLacI)_FB sequence 2308 bps
CGCTCAATACGCAAACCGCCTCTCCCCGCGCGTTGGCCGATTCATTAATGCAGCTGGCACGACAGGTTTC
CCGACTGGAAAGCGGGCAGTGAGCGCAACGCAATTAATGTGAGTTAGCTCACTCATTAGGCACCCCAGGC
TTTACACTTTATGCTTCCGGCTCGTATGTTGTGTGGAATTGTGAGCGGATAACAATTTCACACATACTAG
AGACCTACTAGTAGCGGCCGCTGCAGGCTTCCTCGCTCACTGACTCGCTGCGCTCGGTCGTTCGGCTGCG
GCGAGCGGTATCAGCTCACTCAAAGGCGGTAATACGGTTATCCACAGAATCAGGGGATAACGCAGGAAAG
AACATGTGAGCAAAAGGCCAGCAAAAGGCCAGGAACCGTAAAAAGGCCGCGTTGCTGGCGTTTTTCCACA
GGCTCCGCCCCCCTGACGAGCATCACAAAAATCGACGCTCAAGTCAGAGGTGGCGAAACCCGACAGGACT
ATAAAGATACCAGGCGTTTCCCCCTGGAAGCTCCCTCGTGCGCTCTCCTGTTCCGACCCTGCCGCTTACC
GGATACCTGTCCGCCTTTCTCCCTTCGGGAAGCGTGGCGCTTTCTCATAGCTCACGCTGTAGGTATCTCA
GTTCGGTGTAGGTCGTTCGCTCCAAGCTGGGCTGTGTGCACGAACCCCCCGTTCAGCCCGACCGCTGCGC
CTTATCCGGTAACTATCGTCTTGAGTCCAACCCGGTAAGACACGACTTATCGCCACTGGCAGCAGCCACT
GGTAACAGGATTAGCAGAGCGAGGTATGTAGGCGGTGCTACAGAGTTCTTGAAGTGGTGGCCTAACTACG
GCTACACTAGAAGAACAGTATTTGGTATCTGCGCTCTGCTGAAGCCAGTTACCTTCGGAAAAAGAGTTGG
TAGCTCTTGATCCGGCAAACAAACCACCGCTGGTAGCGGTGGTTTTTTTGTTTGCAAGCAGCAGATTACG
CGCAGAAAAAAAGGATCTCAAGAAGATCCTTTGATCTTTTCTACGGGGTCTGACGCTCAGTGGAACGAAA
ACTCACGTTAAGGGATTTTGGTCATGAGATTATCAAAAAGGATCTTCACCTAGATCCTTTTAAATTAAAA
ATGAAGTTTTAAATCAATCTAAAGTATATATGAGTAAACTTGGTCTGACAGTTACCAATGCTTAATCAGT
GAGGCACCTATCTCAGCGATCTGTCTATTTCGTTCATCCATAGTTGCCTGACTCCCCGTCGTGTAGATAA
CTACGATACGGGAGGGCTTACCATCTGGCCCCAGTGCTGCAATGATACCGCGCGACCCACGCTCACCGGC
TCCAGATTTATCAGCAATAAACCAGCCAGCCGGAAGGGCCGAGCGCAGAAGTGGTCCTGCAACTTTATCC
GCCTCCATCCAGTCTATTAATTGTTGCCGGGAAGCTAGAGTAAGTAGTTCGCCAGTTAATAGTTTGCGCA
ACGTTGTTGCCATTGCTACAGGCATCGTGGTGTCACGCTCGTCGTTTGGTATGGCTTCATTCAGCTCCGG
TTCCCAACGATCAAGGCGAGTTACATGATCCCCCATGTTGTGCAAAAAAGCGGTTAGCTCCTTCGGTCCT
CCGATCGTTGTCAGAAGTAAGTTGGCCGCAGTGTTATCACTCATGGTTATGGCAGCACTGCATAATTCTC
TTACTGTCATGCCATCCGTAAGATGCTTTTCTGTGACTGGTGAGTACTCAACCAAGTCATTCTGAGAATA
GTGTATGCGGCGACCGAGTTGCTCTTGCCCGGCGTCAATACGGGATAATACCGCGCCACATAGCAGAACT
TTAAAAGTGCTCATCATTGGAAAACGTTCTTCGGGGCGAAAACTCTCAAGGATCTTACCGCTGTTGAGAT
CCAGTTCGATGTAACCCACTCGTGCACCCAACTGATCTTCAGCATCTTTTACTTTCACCAGCGTTTCTGG
GTGAGCAAAAACAGGAAGGCAAAATGCCGCAAAAAAGGGAATAAGGGCGACACGGAAATGTTGAATACTC
ATACTCTTCCTTTTTCAATATTATTGAAGCATTTATCAGGGTTATTGTCTCATGAGCGGATACATATTTG
AATGTATTTAGAAAAATAAACAAATAGGGGTTCCGCGCACATTTCCCCGAAAAGTGCCACCTGACGTCTA
AGAAACCATTATTATCATGACATTAACCTATAAAAATAGGCGTATCACGAGGCAGAATTTCAGATAAAAA
AAATCCTTAGCTTTCGCTAAGGATGATTTCTGGAATTCGCGGCCGCTTCTAGAGACTAGTGGGTCTCA
