>Addgene plasmid #66006 | R0010 (pLacI)_FB | addgene partial sequence | sequence record 114110 | MoCloR 5'-gccacctgacgtctaagaaacc-3'
ATAGGCGTATCACGAGGCAGAATTTCAGATAAAAAAAATCCTTAGCTTTCGCTAAGGATGATTTCTGGAA
TTCGCGGCCGCTTCTAGAGACTAGTGGGTCTCACGCTCAATACGCAAACCGCCTCTCCCCGCGCGTTGGC
CGATTCATTAATGCAGCTGGCACGACAGGTTTCCCGACTGGAAAGCGGGCAGTGAGCGCAACGCAATTAA
TGTGAGTTAGCTCACTCATTAGGCACCCCAGGCTTTACACTTTATGCTTCCGGCTCGTATGTTGTGTGGA
ATTGTGAGCGGATAACAATTTCACACATACTAGAGACCTACTAGTAGCGGCCGCTGCAGGCTTCCTCGCT
CACTGACTCGCTGCGCTCGGTCGTTCGGCTGCGGCGAGCGGTATCAGCTCACTCAAAGGCGGTAATACGG
TTATCCACAGAATCAGGGGATAACGCAGGAAAGAACATGTGAGCAAAAGGCCAGCAAAAGGCCAGGAACC
GTAAAAAGGCCGCGTTGCTGGCGTTTTTCCACAGGCTCCGCCCCCCTGACGAGCATCACAAAAATCGACG
CTCAAGTCAGAGGTGGCGAAACCCGACAGGACTATAAAGATACCAGGCGTTTCCCCCTGGAAGCTCCCTC
GTGCGCTCTCCTGTTCCGACCCTGCCGCTTACCGGATACCTGTCCGCCTTTCTCCCTTCGGGAAGCGTGG
CGCTTTCTCATAGCTCACGCTGTAGGTATCTCAGTTCGGTGTAGGTCGTTCGCTCCAAGCTGGGCTGTGT
GCACGAACCCCCCGTTCAGCCCGACCGCTGCGCCTTATCCGGTAACTATCGTCTTGAGTCCAACCCGGTA
AGACACGACTTATCGCCACTGGCAGCAGCCACTGGTA
